Addgene plasmid #69983: pY011 (pcDNA3.1-hLb2Cpf1)
Purpose: Expresses humanized Lb2Cpf1
Depositing lab: Feng Zhang. Depositing organization: Broad Institute. Publication: Cpf1 Is a Single RNA-Guided Endonuclease of a Class 2 CRISPR-Cas System. Zetsche B, Gootenberg JS, Abudayyeh OO, Slaymaker IM, Makarova KS, Essletzbichler P, Volz SE, Joung J, van der Oost J, Regev A, Koonin EV, Zhang F. Cell. 2015 Sep 23. pii: S0092-8674(15)01200-3. doi: 10.1016/j.cell.2015.09.038. PubMed 26422227.
Backbone
  Vector backbone: pcDNA3.1
  Backbone size w/o insert (bp): 5354
  Total vector size (bp): 9400
  Vector type: Mammalian Expression, CRISPR
  Selectable markers: Neomycin (select with G418)
Growth in bacteria
  Bacterial resistance: Ampicillin, 100 μg/mL
  Growth temperature: 37°C
  Growth strain: NEB Stable
  Copy number: Unknown
Gene/Insert
  Gene/Insert name: hLb2Cpf1 (alt name: Cpf1)
  Species: Lachnospiraceae_bacterium_MA2020
  Insert size (bp): 3756
  Promoter: CMV
  Tag / fusion protein: NLS-3xHA (C terminal on insert)
  Cloning method: Unknown
  Sequencing primers: 5′ CMV-F; 3′ BGH-rev
Resource information
  A portion of this plasmid was derived from a plasmid made by: GenScript USA Inc.
Terms and licenses: Academic/Nonprofit Terms; Industry Terms: Not Available to Industry
How to cite: pY011 (pcDNA3.1-hLb2Cpf1) was a gift from Feng Zhang (Addgene plasmid # 69983 ; http://n2t.net/addgene:69983 ; RRID:Addgene_69983)
