[The description below was written by a language model from this plasmid's Addgene catalogue record and pLannotate feature annotations shown in this document.]
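Description:
pY011 (pcDNA3.1-hLb2Cpf1) is a mammalian expression plasmid built on the pcDNA3.1 backbone for producing a human codon-optimized ("humanized") Cpf1 nuclease from Lachnospiraceae bacterium MA2020, designated Lb2Cpf1. Cpf1 is a single-protein, RNA-guided endonuclease of a class 2 CRISPR-Cas system. The plasmid is maintained in E. coli through a high-copy ColE1/pUC-type origin and an ampicillin resistance gene (β-lactamase with its own promoter), and it also carries an f1 phage origin. For selection in mammalian cells, an SV40 early promoter drives a neomycin phosphotransferase gene terminated by an SV40 polyadenylation signal, allowing G418 selection of stable transfectants.

The expression cassette consists of the CMV immediate-early enhancer and promoter, followed by a T7 promoter that could support in vitro transcription, then the Cpf1 open reading frame of roughly 3.8 kb, and finally the bovine growth hormone polyadenylation signal. The automated annotation does not label the Cpf1 coding sequence itself, but the unannotated stretch between the T7 promoter and the C-terminal tags corresponds to it. The nuclease is fused at its C terminus to a bipartite nucleoplasmin nuclear localization signal, which directs the bacterial protein into the nucleus, and to three tandem HA epitopes for detection by immunoblotting or immunostaining. Small fragments annotated as HIV-1 LTR, ble, lacI and bom are short partial matches, probably backbone remnants rather than functional elements. The sequenced record is about 9.2 kb, slightly shorter than the catalogue's stated total of 9.4 kb.

No guide RNA cassette is annotated, so the crRNA must be supplied separately. The construct is suited to expressing Lb2Cpf1 in human or other mammalian cells to test its genome-editing activity.
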