Features (pLannotate 1.2.2; 21 found; start..end, strand, type, name):
     14..393     +  enhancer       CMV enhancer: human cytomegalovirus immediate early enhancer
    394..597     +  promoter       CMV promoter: human cytomegalovirus (CMV) immediate early promoter
    593..626     +  LTR            5' LTR (truncated) (fragment): truncated 5' long terminal repeat (LTR) from HIV-1
    642..660     +  promoter       T7 promoter: promoter for bacteriophage T7 RNA polymerase
   4326..4373    +  CDS            nucleoplasmin NLS: bipartite nuclear localization signal from nucleoplasmin
   4380..4460    +  CDS            3xHA: three tandem HA epitope tags
   4540..4764    +  polyA_signal   bGH poly(A) signal: bovine growth hormone polyadenylation signal
   4768..4789    +  promoter       SV40 promoter (fragment): SV40 enhancer and early promoter
   4810..5238    +  rep_origin     f1 ori (sequence partly withheld): f1 bacteriophage origin of replication; arrow indicates direction of (+) strand synthesis
   5252..5581    +  promoter       SV40 promoter: SV40 enhancer and early promoter
   5648..6439    +  CDS            neo: KKA2_KLEPN - Also known as kan, nptII. Experimental evidence at protein level: Swiss-Prot protein existence level 1. Resistance to kanamycin, neomycin, paromomycin, ribostamycin, butirosin and gentamicin B. From Klebsiella pneumoniae.
   6463..6621    +  CDS            ble (fragment): BLE_KLEPN - Experimental evidence at protein level: Swiss-Prot protein existence level 1. Binding protein with a strong affinity to the bleomycin family of antibiotics. Binds to CL990; an antimitotic-antibiotic compound. From Klebsiella pneumoniae.
   6616..6737    +  polyA_signal   SV40 poly(A) signal: SV40 polyadenylation signal
   6810..6826    -  protein_bind   lac operator: The lac repressor binds to the lac operator to inhibit transcription in E. coli. This inhibition can be relieved by adding lactose or isopropyl-β-D-thiogalactopyranoside (IPTG). lac repressor encoded by lacI
   6834..6864    -  promoter       lac promoter: promoter for the E. coli lac operon
   6879..6900    -  protein_bind   CAP binding site: CAP binding activates transcription in the presence of cAMP. E. coli catabolite activator protein
   6913..7005    -  CDS            lacI (fragment): lac repressor; lacI; The lac repressor binds to the lac operator to inhibit transcription in E. coli. This inhibition can be relieved by adding lactose or isopropyl-β-D-thiogalactopyranoside (IPTG).
   7188..7776    -  rep_origin     ori: high-copy-number ColE1/pMB1/pBR322/pUC origin of replication
   7947..8807    -  CDS            AmpR: β-lactamase; bla; confers resistance to ampicillin, carbenicillin, and related antibiotics
   8808..8912    -  promoter       AmpR promoter: bla
   8971..9023    -  misc_feature   bom (fragment): basis of mobility region from pBR322
>Addgene plasmid #69983 | pY011 (pcDNA3.1-hLb2Cpf1) | addgene full sequence | sequence record 137767 | Addgene NGS result
AGATATACGCGTTGACATTGATTATTGACTAGTTATTAATAGTAATCAATTACGGGGTCATTAGTTCATA
GCCCATATATGGAGTTCCGCGTTACATAACTTACGGTAAATGGCCCGCCTGGCTGACCGCCCAACGACCC
CCGCCCATTGACGTCAATAATGACGTATGTTCCCATAGTAACGCCAATAGGGACTTTCCATTGACGTCAA
TGGGTGGAGTATTTACGGTAAACTGCCCACTTGGCAGTACATCAAGTGTATCATATGCCAAGTACGCCCC
CTATTGACGTCAATGACGGTAAATGGCCCGCCTGGCATTATGCCCAGTACATGACCTTATGGGACTTTCC
TACTTGGCAGTACATCTACGTATTAGTCATCGCTATTACCATGGTGATGCGGTTTTGGCAGTACATCAAT
GGGCGTGGATAGCGGTTTGACTCACGGGGATTTCCAAGTCTCCACCCCATTGACGTCAATGGGAGTTTGT
TTTGGCACCAAAATCAACGGGACTTTCCAAAATGTCGTAACAACTCCGCCCCATTGACGCAAATGGGCGG
TAGGCGTGTACGGTGGGAGGTCTATATAAGCAGAGCTCTCTGGCTAACTAGAGAACCCACTGCTTACTGG
CTTATCGAAATTAATACGACTCACTATAGGGAGACCCAAGCTGGCTAGCGTTTAAACTTAAGCTTGGTAC
CGCCACCATGTACTATGAGTCCCTGACCAAGCAGTACCCCGTGTCTAAGACAATCCGGAATGAGCTGATC
CCTATCGGCAAGACACTGGATAACATCCGCCAGAACAATATCCTGGAGAGCGACGTGAAGCGGAAGCAGA
ACTACGAGCACGTGAAGGGCATCCTGGATGAGTATCACAAGCAGCTGATCAACGAGGCCCTGGACAATTG
CACCCTGCCATCCCTGAAGATCGCCGCCGAGATCTACCTGAAGAATCAGAAGGAGGTGTCTGACAGAGAG
GATTTCAACAAGACACAGGACCTGCTGAGGAAGGAGGTGGTGGAGAAGCTGAAGGCCCACGAGAACTTTA
CCAAGATCGGCAAGAAGGACATCCTGGATCTGCTGGAGAAGCTGCCTTCCATCTCTGAGGACGATTACAA
TGCCCTGGAGAGCTTCCGCAACTTTTACACCTATTTCACATCCTACAACAAGGTGCGGGAGAATCTGTAT
TCTGATAAGGAGAAGAGCTCCACAGTGGCCTACAGACTGATCAACGAGAATTTCCCAAAGTTTCTGGACA
ATGTGAAGAGCTATAGGTTTGTGAAAACCGCAGGCATCCTGGCAGATGGCCTGGGAGAGGAGGAGCAGGA
CTCCCTGTTCATCGTGGAGACATTCAACAAGACCCTGACACAGGACGGCATCGATACCTACAATTCTCAA
GTGGGCAAGATCAACTCTAGCATCAATCTGTATAACCAGAAGAATCAGAAGGCCAATGGCTTCAGAAAGA
TCCCCAAGATGAAGATGCTGTATAAGCAGATCCTGTCCGATAGGGAGGAGTCTTTCATCGACGAGTTTCA
GAGCGATGAGGTGCTGATCGACAACGTGGAGTCTTATGGCAGCGTGCTGATCGAGTCTCTGAAGTCCTCT
AAGGTGAGCGCCTTCTTTGATGCCCTGAGAGAGTCTAAGGGCAAGAACGTGTACGTGAAGAATGACCTGG
CCAAGACAGCCATGAGCAACATCGTGTTCGAGAATTGGAGGACCTTTGACGATCTGCTGAACCAGGAGTA
CGACCTGGCCAACGAGAACAAGAAGAAGGACGATAAGTATTTCGAGAAGCGCCAGAAGGAGCTGAAGAAG
AATAAGAGCTACTCCCTGGAGCACCTGTGCAACCTGTCCGAGGATTCTTGTAACCTGATCGAGAATTATA
TCCACCAGATCTCCGACGATATCGAGAATATCATCATCAACAATGAGACATTCCTGCGCATCGTGATCAA
TGAGCACGACAGGTCCCGCAAGCTGGCCAAGAACCGGAAGGCCGTGAAGGCCATCAAGGACTTTCTGGAT
TCTATCAAGGTGCTGGAGCGGGAGCTGAAGCTGATCAACAGCTCCGGCCAGGAGCTGGAGAAGGATCTGA
TCGTGTACTCTGCCCACGAGGAGCTGCTGGTGGAGCTGAAGCAGGTGGACAGCCTGTATAACATGACCAG
AAATTATCTGACAAAGAAGCCTTTCTCTACCGAGAAGGTGAAGCTGAACTTTAATCGCAGCACACTGCTG
AACGGCTGGGATCGGAATAAGGAGACAGACAACCTGGGCGTGCTGCTGCTGAAGGACGGCAAGTACTATC
TGGGCATCATGAACACAAGCGCCAATAAGGCCTTCGTGAATCCCCCTGTGGCCAAGACCGAGAAGGTGTT
TAAGAAGGTGGATTACAAGCTGCTGCCAGTGCCCAACCAGATGCTGCCAAAGGTGTTCTTTGCCAAGAGC
AATATCGACTTCTATAACCCCTCTAGCGAGATCTACTCCAATTATAAGAAGGGCACCCACAAGAAGGGCA
ATATGTTTTCCCTGGAGGATTGTCACAACCTGATCGACTTCTTTAAGGAGTCTATCAGCAAGCACGAGGA
CTGGAGCAAGTTCGGCTTTAAGTTCAGCGATACAGCCTCCTACAACGACATCTCCGAGTTCTATCGCGAG
GTGGAGAAGCAGGGCTACAAGCTGACCTATACAGACATCGATGAGACATACATCAATGATCTGATCGAGC
GGAACGAGCTGTACCTGTTCCAGATCTATAATAAGGACTTTAGCATGTACTCCAAGGGCAAGCTGAACCT
GCACACACTGTATTTCATGATGCTGTTTGATCAGCGCAATATCGACGACGTGGTGTATAAGCTGAACGGA
GAGGCAGAGGTGTTCTATAGGCCAGCCTCCATCTCTGAGGACGAGCTGATCATCCACAAGGCCGGCGAGG
AGATCAAGAACAAGAATCCTAACCGGGCCAGAACCAAGGAGACAAGCACCTTCAGCTACGACATCGTGAA
GGATAAGCGGTATAGCAAGGATAAGTTTACCCTGCACATCCCCATCACAATGAACTTCGGCGTGGATGAG
GTGAAGCGGTTCAACGACGCCGTGAACAGCGCCATCCGGATCGATGAGAATGTGAACGTGATCGGCATCG
ACCGGGGCGAGAGAAATCTGCTGTACGTGGTGGTCATCGACTCTAAGGGCAACATCCTGGAGCAGATCTC
CCTGAACTCTATCATCAATAAGGAGTACGACATCGAGACAGATTATCACGCACTGCTGGATGAGAGGGAG
GGCGGCAGAGATAAGGCCCGGAAGGACTGGAACACCGTGGAGAATATCAGGGACCTGAAGGCCGGCTACC
TGAGCCAGGTGGTGAACGTGGTGGCCAAGCTGGTGCTGAAGTATAATGCCATCATCTGCCTGGAGGACCT
GAACTTTGGCTTCAAGAGGGGCCGCCAGAAGGTGGAGAAGCAGGTGTACCAGAAGTTCGAGAAGATGCTG
ATCGATAAGCTGAATTACCTGGTCATCGACAAGAGCCGCGAGCAGACATCCCCTAAGGAGCTGGGAGGCG
CCCTGAACGCACTGCAGCTGACCTCTAAGTTCAAGAGCTTTAAGGAGCTGGGCAAGCAGTCCGGCGTGAT
CTACTATGTGCCTGCCTACCTGACCTCTAAGATCGATCCAACCACAGGCTTCGCCAATCTGTTTTATATG
AAGTGTGAGAACGTGGAGAAGTCCAAGAGATTCTTTGACGGCTTTGATTTCATCAGGTTCAACGCCCTGG
AGAACGTGTTCGAGTTCGGCTTTGACTACCGGAGCTTCACCCAGAGGGCCTGCGGCATCAATTCCAAGTG
GACCGTGTGCACCAACGGCGAGCGCATCATCAAGTATCGGAATCCAGATAAGAACAATATGTTCGACGAG
AAGGTGGTGGTGGTGACCGATGAGATGAAGAACCTGTTTGAGCAGTACAAGATCCCCTATGAGGATGGCA
GAAATGTGAAGGACATGATCATCAGCAACGAGGAGGCCGAGTTCTACCGGAGACTGTATAGGCTGCTGCA
GCAGACCCTGCAGATGAGAAACAGCACCTCCGACGGCACAAGGGATTACATCATCTCCCCTGTGAAGAAT
AAGAGAGAGGCCTACTTCAACAGCGAGCTGTCCGACGGCTCTGTGCCAAAGGACGCCGATGCCAACGGCG
CCTACAATATCGCCAGAAAGGGCCTGTGGGTGCTGGAGCAGATCAGGCAGAAGAGCGAGGGCGAGAAGAT
CAATCTGGCCATGACCAACGCCGAGTGGCTGGAGTATGCCCAGACACACCTGCTGAAAAGGCCGGCGGCC
ACGAAAAAGGCCGGCCAGGCAAAAAAGAAAAAGGGATCCTACCCATACGATGTTCCAGATTACGCTTATC
CCTACGACGTGCCTGATTATGCATACCCATATGATGTCCCCGACTATGCCTAAGAATTCTGCAGATATCC
AGCACAGTGGCGGCCGCTCGAGTCTAGAGGGCCCGTTTAAACCCGCTGATCAGCCTCGACTGTGCCTTCT
AGTTGCCAGCCATCTGTTGTTTGCCCCTCCCCCGTGCCTTCCTTGACCCTGGAAGGTGCCACTCCCACTG
TCCTTTCCTAATAAAATGAGGAAATTGCATCGCATTGTCTGAGTAGGTGTCATTCTATTCTGGGGGGTGG
GGTGGGGCAGGACAGCAAGGGGGAGGATTGGGAAGACAATAGCAGGCATGCTGGGGATGCGGTGGGCTCT
ATGGCTTCTGAGGCGGAAAGAACCAGCTGGGGCTCTAGGGGGTATCCCC
[124 nt withheld, positions 4810-4933]
C
[91 nt withheld, positions 4935-5025]
A
[49 nt withheld, positions 5027-5075]
CCTTTGACGTTGGAGTCCACGTTCTTT
[37 nt withheld, positions 5103-5139]
ACCCTATCTCGGTCTATTCTTTTGATTTATAAGGGATTTTGCCGATTTCGGCCTATTGGTTAAAAAATGA
GCTGATTTAACAAAAATTTAACGCGAATTAATTCTGTGGAATGTGTGTCAGTTAGGGTGTGGAAAGTCCC
CAGGCTCCCCAGCAGGCAGAAGTATGCAAAGCATGCATCTCAATTAGTCAGCAACCAGGTGTGGAAAGTC
CCCAGGCTCCCCAGCAGGCAGAAGTATGCAAAGCATGCATCTCAATTAGTCAGCAACCATAGTCCCGCCC
CTAACTCCGCCCATCCCGCCCCTAACTCCGCCCAGTTCCGCCCATTCTCCGCCCCATGGCTGACTAATTT
TTTTTATTTATGCAGAGGCCGAGGCCGCCTCTGCCTCTGAGCTATTCCAGAAGTAGTGAGGAGGCTTTTT
TGGAGGCCTAGGCTTTTGCAAAAAGCTCCCGGGAGCTTGTATATCCATTTTCGGATCTGATCAAGAGACA
GGATGAGGATCGTTTCGCATGATTGAACAAGATGGATTGCACGCAGGTTCTCCGGCCGCTTGGGTGGAGA
GGCTATTCGGCTATGACTGGGCACAACAGACAATCGGCTGCTCTGATGCCGCCGTGTTCCGGCTGTCAGC
GCAGGGGCGCCCGGTTCTTTTTGTCAAGACCGACCTGTCCGGTGCCCTGAATGAACTGCAGGACGAGGCA
GCGCGGCTATCGTGGCTGGCCACGACGGGCGTTCCTTGCGCAGCTGTGCTCGACGTTGTCACTGAAGCGG
GAAGGGACTGGCTGCTATTGGGCGAAGTGCCGGGGCAGGATCTCCTGTCATCTCACCTTGCTCCTGCCGA
GAAAGTATCCATCATGGCTGATGCAATGCGGCGGCTGCATACGCTTGATCCGGCTACCTGCCCATTCGAC
CACCAAGCGAAACATCGCATCGAGCGAGCACGTACTCGGATGGAAGCCGGTCTTGTCGATCAGGATGATC
TGGACGAAGAGCATCAGGGGCTCGCGCCAGCCGAACTGTTCGCCAGGCTCAAGGCGCGCATGCCCGACGG
CGAGGATCTCGTCGTGACCCATGGCGATGCCTGCTTGCCGAATATCATGGTGGAAAATGGCCGCTTTTCT
GGATTCATCGACTGTGGCCGGCTGGGTGTGGCGGACCGCTATCAGGACATAGCGTTGGCTACCCGTGATA
TTGCTGAAGAGCTTGGCGGCGAATGGGCTGACCGCTTCCTCGTGCTTTACGGTATCGCCGCTCCCGATTC
GCAGCGCATCGCCTTCTATCGCCTTCTTGACGAGTTCTTCTGAGCGGGACTCTGGGGTTCGAAATGACCG
ACCAAGCGACGCCCAACCTGCCATCACGAGATTTCGATTCCACCGCCGCCTTCTATGAAAGGTTGGGCTT
CGGAATCGTTTTCCGGGACGCCGGCTGGATGATCCTCCAGCGCGGGGATCTCATGCTGGAGTTCTTCGCC
CACCCCAACTTGTTTATTGCAGCTTATAATGGTTACAAATAAAGCAATAGCATCACAAATTTCACAAATA
AAGCATTTTTTTCACTGCATTCTAGTTGTGGTTTGTCCAAACTCATCAATGTATCTTATCATGTCTGTAT
ACCGTCGACCTCTAGCTAGAGCTTGGCGTAATCATGGTCATAGCTGTTTCCTGTGTGAAATTGTTATCCG
CTCACAATTCCACACAACATACGAGCCGGAAGCATAAAGTGTAAAGCCTGGGGTGCCTAATGAGTGAGCT
AACTCACATTAATTGCGTTGCGCTCACTGCCCGCTTTCCAGTCGGGAAACCTGTCGTGCCAGCTGCATTA
ATGAATCGGCCAACGCGCGGGGAGAGGCGGTTTGCGTATTGGGCGCTCTTCCGCTTCCTCGCTCACTGAC
TCGCTGCGCTCGGTCGTTCGGCTGCGGCGAGCGGTATCAGCTCACTCAAAGGCGGTAATACGGTTATCCA
CAGAATCAGGGGATAACGCAGGAAAGAACATGTGAGCAAAAGGCCAGCAAAAGGCCAGGAACCGTAAAAA
GGCCGCGTTGCTGGCGTTTTTCCATAGGCTCCGCCCCCCTGACGAGCATCACAAAAATCGACGCTCAAGT
CAGAGGTGGCGAAACCCGACAGGACTATAAAGATACCAGGCGTTTCCCCCTGGAAGCTCCCTCGTGCGCT
CTCCTGTTCCGACCCTGCCGCTTACCGGATACCTGTCCGCCTTTCTCCCTTCGGGAAGCGTGGCGCTTTC
TCATAGCTCACGCTGTAGGTATCTCAGTTCGGTGTAGGTCGTTCGCTCCAAGCTGGGCTGTGTGCACGAA
CCCCCCGTTCAGCCCGACCGCTGCGCCTTATCCGGTAACTATCGTCTTGAGTCCAACCCGGTAAGACACG
ACTTATCGCCACTGGCAGCAGCCACTGGTAACAGGATTAGCAGAGCGAGGTATGTAGGCGGTGCTACAGA
GTTCTTGAAGTGGTGGCCTAACTACGGCTACACTAGAAGAACAGTATTTGGTATCTGCGCTCTGCTGAAG
CCAGTTACCTTCGGAAAAAGAGTTGGTAGCTCTTGATCCGGCAAACAAACCACCGCTGGTAGCGGTGGTT
TTTTTGTTTGCAAGCAGCAGATTACGCGCAGAAAAAAAGGATCTCAAGAAGATCCTTTGATCTTTTCTAC
GGGGTCTGACGCTCAGTGGAACGAAAACTCACGTTAAGGGATTTTGGTCATGAGATTATCAAAAAGGATC
TTCACCTAGATCCTTTTAAATTAAAAATGAAGTTTTAAATCAATCTAAAGTATATATGAGTAAACTTGGT
CTGACAGTTACCAATGCTTAATCAGTGAGGCACCTATCTCAGCGATCTGTCTATTTCGTTCATCCATAGT
TGCCTGACTCCCCGTCGTGTAGATAACTACGATACGGGAGGGCTTACCATCTGGCCCCAGTGCTGCAATG
ATACCGCGAGACCCACGCTCACCGGCTCCAGATTTATCAGCAATAAACCAGCCAGCCGGAAGGGCCGAGC
GCAGAAGTGGTCCTGCAACTTTATCCGCCTCCATCCAGTCTATTAATTGTTGCCGGGAAGCTAGAGTAAG
TAGTTCGCCAGTTAATAGTTTGCGCAACGTTGTTGCCATTGCTACAGGCATCGTGGTGTCACGCTCGTCG
TTTGGTATGGCTTCATTCAGCTCCGGTTCCCAACGATCAAGGCGAGTTACATGATCCCCCATGTTGTGCA
AAAAAGCGGTTAGCTCCTTCGGTCCTCCGATCGTTGTCAGAAGTAAGTTGGCCGCAGTGTTATCACTCAT
GGTTATGGCAGCACTGCATAATTCTCTTACTGTCATGCCATCCGTAAGATGCTTTTCTGTGACTGGTGAG
TACTCAACCAAGTCATTCTGAGAATAGTGTATGCGGCGACCGAGTTGCTCTTGCCCGGCGTCAATACGGG
ATAATACCGCGCCACATAGCAGAACTTTAAAAGTGCTCATCATTGGAAAACGTTCTTCGGGGCGAAAACT
CTCAAGGATCTTACCGCTGTTGAGATCCAGTTCGATGTAACCCACTCGTGCACCCAACTGATCTTCAGCA
TCTTTTACTTTCACCAGCGTTTCTGGGTGAGCAAAAACAGGAAGGCAAAATGCCGCAAAAAAGGGAATAA
GGGCGACACGGAAATGTTGAATACTCATACTCTTCCTTTTTCAATATTATTGAAGCATTTATCAGGGTTA
TTGTCTCATGAGCGGATACATATTTGAATGTATTTAGAAAAATAAACAAATAGGGGTTCCGCGCACATTT
CCCCGAAAAGTGCCACCTGACGTCGACGGATCGGGAGATCTCCCGATCCCCTATGGTGCACTCTCAGTAC
AATCTGCTCTGATGCCGCATAGTTAAGCCAGTATCTGCTCCCTGCTTGTGTGTTGGAGGTCGCTGAGTAG
TGCGCGAGCAAAATTTAAGCTACAACAAGGCAAGGCTTGACCGACAATTGCATGAAGAATCTGCTTAGGG
TTAGGCGTTTTGCGCTGCTTCGCGATGTACGGGCC
