>Addgene plasmid #69983 | pY011 (pcDNA3.1-hLb2Cpf1) | depositor partial sequence | sequence record 124368 | humanized Lb2Cpf1
ATGTACTATGAGTCCCTGACCAAGCAGTACCCCGTGTCTAAGACAATCCGGAATGAGCTGATCCCTATCG
GCAAGACACTGGATAACATCCGCCAGAACAATATCCTGGAGAGCGACGTGAAGCGGAAGCAGAACTACGA
GCACGTGAAGGGCATCCTGGATGAGTATCACAAGCAGCTGATCAACGAGGCCCTGGACAATTGCACCCTG
CCATCCCTGAAGATCGCCGCCGAGATCTACCTGAAGAATCAGAAGGAGGTGTCTGACAGAGAGGATTTCA
ACAAGACACAGGACCTGCTGAGGAAGGAGGTGGTGGAGAAGCTGAAGGCCCACGAGAACTTTACCAAGAT
CGGCAAGAAGGACATCCTGGATCTGCTGGAGAAGCTGCCTTCCATCTCTGAGGACGATTACAATGCCCTG
GAGAGCTTCCGCAACTTTTACACCTATTTCACATCCTACAACAAGGTGCGGGAGAATCTGTATTCTGATA
AGGAGAAGAGCTCCACAGTGGCCTACAGACTGATCAACGAGAATTTCCCAAAGTTTCTGGACAATGTGAA
GAGCTATAGGTTTGTGAAAACCGCAGGCATCCTGGCAGATGGCCTGGGAGAGGAGGAGCAGGACTCCCTG
TTCATCGTGGAGACATTCAACAAGACCCTGACACAGGACGGCATCGATACCTACAATTCTCAAGTGGGCA
AGATCAACTCTAGCATCAATCTGTATAACCAGAAGAATCAGAAGGCCAATGGCTTCAGAAAGATCCCCAA
GATGAAGATGCTGTATAAGCAGATCCTGTCCGATAGGGAGGAGTCTTTCATCGACGAGTTTCAGAGCGAT
GAGGTGCTGATCGACAACGTGGAGTCTTATGGCAGCGTGCTGATCGAGTCTCTGAAGTCCTCTAAGGTGA
GCGCCTTCTTTGATGCCCTGAGAGAGTCTAAGGGCAAGAACGTGTACGTGAAGAATGACCTGGCCAAGAC
AGCCATGAGCAACATCGTGTTCGAGAATTGGAGGACCTTTGACGATCTGCTGAACCAGGAGTACGACCTG
GCCAACGAGAACAAGAAGAAGGACGATAAGTATTTCGAGAAGCGCCAGAAGGAGCTGAAGAAGAATAAGA
GCTACTCCCTGGAGCACCTGTGCAACCTGTCCGAGGATTCTTGTAACCTGATCGAGAATTATATCCACCA
GATCTCCGACGATATCGAGAATATCATCATCAACAATGAGACATTCCTGCGCATCGTGATCAATGAGCAC
GACAGGTCCCGCAAGCTGGCCAAGAACCGGAAGGCCGTGAAGGCCATCAAGGACTTTCTGGATTCTATCA
AGGTGCTGGAGCGGGAGCTGAAGCTGATCAACAGCTCCGGCCAGGAGCTGGAGAAGGATCTGATCGTGTA
CTCTGCCCACGAGGAGCTGCTGGTGGAGCTGAAGCAGGTGGACAGCCTGTATAACATGACCAGAAATTAT
CTGACAAAGAAGCCTTTCTCTACCGAGAAGGTGAAGCTGAACTTTAATCGCAGCACACTGCTGAACGGCT
GGGATCGGAATAAGGAGACAGACAACCTGGGCGTGCTGCTGCTGAAGGACGGCAAGTACTATCTGGGCAT
CATGAACACAAGCGCCAATAAGGCCTTCGTGAATCCCCCTGTGGCCAAGACCGAGAAGGTGTTTAAGAAG
GTGGATTACAAGCTGCTGCCAGTGCCCAACCAGATGCTGCCAAAGGTGTTCTTTGCCAAGAGCAATATCG
ACTTCTATAACCCCTCTAGCGAGATCTACTCCAATTATAAGAAGGGCACCCACAAGAAGGGCAATATGTT
TTCCCTGGAGGATTGTCACAACCTGATCGACTTCTTTAAGGAGTCTATCAGCAAGCACGAGGACTGGAGC
AAGTTCGGCTTTAAGTTCAGCGATACAGCCTCCTACAACGACATCTCCGAGTTCTATCGCGAGGTGGAGA
AGCAGGGCTACAAGCTGACCTATACAGACATCGATGAGACATACATCAATGATCTGATCGAGCGGAACGA
GCTGTACCTGTTCCAGATCTATAATAAGGACTTTAGCATGTACTCCAAGGGCAAGCTGAACCTGCACACA
CTGTATTTCATGATGCTGTTTGATCAGCGCAATATCGACGACGTGGTGTATAAGCTGAACGGAGAGGCAG
AGGTGTTCTATAGGCCAGCCTCCATCTCTGAGGACGAGCTGATCATCCACAAGGCCGGCGAGGAGATCAA
GAACAAGAATCCTAACCGGGCCAGAACCAAGGAGACAAGCACCTTCAGCTACGACATCGTGAAGGATAAG
CGGTATAGCAAGGATAAGTTTACCCTGCACATCCCCATCACAATGAACTTCGGCGTGGATGAGGTGAAGC
GGTTCAACGACGCCGTGAACAGCGCCATCCGGATCGATGAGAATGTGAACGTGATCGGCATCGACCGGGG
CGAGAGAAATCTGCTGTACGTGGTGGTCATCGACTCTAAGGGCAACATCCTGGAGCAGATCTCCCTGAAC
TCTATCATCAATAAGGAGTACGACATCGAGACAGATTATCACGCACTGCTGGATGAGAGGGAGGGCGGCA
GAGATAAGGCCCGGAAGGACTGGAACACCGTGGAGAATATCAGGGACCTGAAGGCCGGCTACCTGAGCCA
GGTGGTGAACGTGGTGGCCAAGCTGGTGCTGAAGTATAATGCCATCATCTGCCTGGAGGACCTGAACTTT
GGCTTCAAGAGGGGCCGCCAGAAGGTGGAGAAGCAGGTGTACCAGAAGTTCGAGAAGATGCTGATCGATA
AGCTGAATTACCTGGTCATCGACAAGAGCCGCGAGCAGACATCCCCTAAGGAGCTGGGAGGCGCCCTGAA
CGCACTGCAGCTGACCTCTAAGTTCAAGAGCTTTAAGGAGCTGGGCAAGCAGTCCGGCGTGATCTACTAT
GTGCCTGCCTACCTGACCTCTAAGATCGATCCAACCACAGGCTTCGCCAATCTGTTTTATATGAAGTGTG
AGAACGTGGAGAAGTCCAAGAGATTCTTTGACGGCTTTGATTTCATCAGGTTCAACGCCCTGGAGAACGT
GTTCGAGTTCGGCTTTGACTACCGGAGCTTCACCCAGAGGGCCTGCGGCATCAATTCCAAGTGGACCGTG
TGCACCAACGGCGAGCGCATCATCAAGTATCGGAATCCAGATAAGAACAATATGTTCGACGAGAAGGTGG
TGGTGGTGACCGATGAGATGAAGAACCTGTTTGAGCAGTACAAGATCCCCTATGAGGATGGCAGAAATGT
GAAGGACATGATCATCAGCAACGAGGAGGCCGAGTTCTACCGGAGACTGTATAGGCTGCTGCAGCAGACC
CTGCAGATGAGAAACAGCACCTCCGACGGCACAAGGGATTACATCATCTCCCCTGTGAAGAATAAGAGAG
AGGCCTACTTCAACAGCGAGCTGTCCGACGGCTCTGTGCCAAAGGACGCCGATGCCAACGGCGCCTACAA
TATCGCCAGAAAGGGCCTGTGGGTGCTGGAGCAGATCAGGCAGAAGAGCGAGGGCGAGAAGATCAATCTG
GCCATGACCAACGCCGAGTGGCTGGAGTATGCCCAGACACACCTGCTGAAAAGGCCGGCGGCCACGAAAA
AGGCCGGCCAGGCAAAAAAGAAAAAGGGATCCTACCCATACGATGTTCCAGATTACGCTTATCCCTACGA
CGTGCCTGATTATGCATACCCATATGATGTCCCCGACTATGCCTAA
