>Addgene plasmid #69983 | pY011 (pcDNA3.1-hLb2Cpf1) | addgene partial sequence | sequence record 125613 | BGH-rev 5'-TAGAAGGCACAGTCGAGG-3'
CTCTAGACTCGAGCGGCCGCCACTGTGCTGGATATCTGCAGAATTCTTAGGCATAGTCGGGGACATCATA
TGGGTATGCATAATCAGGCACGTCGTAGGGATAAGCGTAATCTGGAACATCGTATGGGTAGGATCCCTTT
TTCTTTTTTGCCTGGCCGGCCTTTTTCGTGGCCGCCGGCCTTTTCAGCAGGTGTGTCTGGGCATACTCCA
GCCACTCGGCGTTGGTCATGGCCAGATTGATCTTCTCGCCCTCGCTCTTCTGCCTGATCTGCTCCAGCAC
CCACAGGCCCTTTCTGGCGATATTGTAGGCGCCGTTGGCATCGGCGTCCTTTGGCACAGAGCCGTCGGAC
AGCTCGCTGTTGAAGTAGGCCTCTCTCTTATTCTTCACAGGGGAGATGATGTAATCCCTTGTGCCGTCGG
AGGTGCTGTTTCTCATCTGCAGGGTCTGCTGCAGCAGCCTATACAGTCTCCGGTAGAACTCGGCCTCCTC
GTTGCTGATGATCATGTCCTTCACATTTCTGCCATCCTCATAGGGGATCTTGTACTGCTCAAACAGGTTC
TTCATCTCATCGGTCACCACCACCACCTTCTCGTCGAACATATTGTTCTTATCTGGATTCCGATACTTGA
TGATGCGCTCGCCGTTGGTGCACACGGTCCACTTGGAATTGATGCCGCAGGCCCTCTGGGTGAAGCTCCG
GTAGTCAAAGCCGAACTCGAACACGTTCTCCAGGGCGTTGAACCTGATGAAATCAAAGCCGTCAAAGAAT
CTCTTGGACTTCTCCACGTTCTCACACTTCATATAAAACAGATTGGCGAAGCCTGTGGTTGGATCGATCT
TAGAGGTCAGGTAGGCAGGCACATAGTAGATCACGCCGGACTGCTTGCCCAGCTCCTTAAAGCTCTTGAA
CTTAGAGGTCAGCTGCAGTGCGTTCAGGGCGCCTCCCAGCTCCTTAGGG
