>Addgene plasmid #69983 | pY011 (pcDNA3.1-hLb2Cpf1) | addgene partial sequence | sequence record 125616 | CMV-F 5'-CGCAAATGGGCGGTAGGCGTG-3'
ACTGAGAACCCACTGCTTACTGGCTTATCGAAATTAATACGACTCACTATAGGGAGACCCAAGCTGGCTA
GCGTTTAAACTTAAGCTTGGTACCGCCACCATGTACTATGAGTCCCTGACCAAGCAGTACCCCGTGTCTA
AGACAATCCGGAATGAGCTGATCCCTATCGGCAAGACACTGGATAACATCCGCCAGAACAATATCCTGGA
GAGCGACGTGAAGCGGAAGCAGAACTACGAGCACGTGAAGGGCATCCTGGATGAGTATCACAAGCAGCTG
ATCAACGAGGCCCTGGACAATTGCACCCTGCCATCCCTGAAGATCGCCGCCGAGATCTACCTGAAGAATC
AGAAGGAGGTGTCTGACAGAGAGGATTTCAACAAGACACAGGACCTGCTGAGGAAGGAGGTGGTGGAGAA
GCTGAAGGCCCACGAGAACTTTACCAAGATCGGCAAGAAGGACATCCTGGATCTGCTGGAGAAGCTGCCT
TCCATCTCTGAGGACGATTACAATGCCCTGGAGAGCTTCCGCAACTTTTACACCTATTTCACATCCTACA
ACAAGGTGCGGGAGAATCTGTATTCTGATAAGGAGAAGAGCTCCACAGTGGCCTACAGACTGATCAACGA
GAATTTCCCAAAGTTTCTGGACAATGTGAAGAGCTATAGGTTTGTGAAAACCGCAGGCATCCTGGCAGAT
GGCCTGGGAGAGGAGGAGCAGGACTCCCTGTTCATCGTGGAGACATTCAACAAGACCCTGACACAGGACG
GCATCGATACCTACAATTCTCAAGTGGGCAAGATCAACTCTAGCATCAATCTGTATAACCAGAAGAATCA
GAAGGCCAATGGCTTCAGAAA
